>Addgene plasmid #44846 | pFA6a-link-yoTagRFP657-SpHis5 | depositor full sequence | sequence record 62032 | pFA6a-link-yoTagRFP657-SpHis5 sequence 4723 bps
GCGCCACTTCTAAATAAGCGAATTTCTTATGATTTATGATTTTTATTATTAAATAAGTTATAAAAAAAAT
AAGTGTATACAAATTTTAAAGTGACTCTTAGGTTTTAAAACGAAAATTCTTATTCTTGAGTAACTCTTTC
CTGTAGGTCAGGTTGCTTTCTCAGGTATAGTATGAGGTCGCTCTTATTGACCACACCTCTACCGGCAGAT
CCGCTAGGGATAACAGGGTAATATAGATCTGTTTAGCTTGCCTCGTCCCCGCCGGGTCACCCGGCCAGCG
ACATGGAGGCCCAGAATACCCTCCTTGACAGTCTTGACGTGCGCAGCTCAGGGGCATGATGTGACTGTCG
CCCGTACATTTAGCCCATACATCCCCATGTATAATCATTTGCATCCATACATTTTGATGGCCGCACGGCG
CGAAGCAAAAATTACGGCTCCTCGCTGCAGACCTGCGAGCAGGGAAACGCTCCCCTCACAGACGCGTTGA
ATTGTCCCCACGCCGCGCCCCTGTAGAGAAATATAAAAGGTTAGGATTTGCCACTGAGGTTCTTCTTTCA
TATACTTCCTTTTAAAATCTTGCTAGGATACAGTTCTCACATCACATCCGAACATAAACAACCATGGGTA
GGAGGGCTTTTGTAGAAAGAAATACGAACGAAACGAAAATCAGCGTTGCCATCGCTTTGGACAAAGCTCC
CTTACCTGAAGAGTCGAATTTTATTGATGAACTTATAACTTCCAAGCATGCAAACCAAAAGGGAGAACAA
GTAATCCAAGTAGACACGGGAATTGGATTCTTGGATCACATGTATCATGCACTGGCTAAACATGCAGGCT
GGAGCTTACGACTTTACTCAAGAGGTGATTTAATCATCGATGATCATCACACTGCAGAAGATACTGCTAT
TGCACTTGGTATTGCATTCAAGCAGGCTATGGGTAACTTTGCCGGCGTTAAAAGATTTGGACATGCTTAT
TGTCCACTTGACGAAGCTCTTTCTAGAAGCGTAGTTGACTTGTCGGGACGGCCCTATGCTGTTATCGATT
TGGGATTAAAGCGTGAAAAGGTTGGGGAATTGTCCTGTGAAATGATCCCTCACTTACTATATTCCTTTTC
GGTAGCAGCTGGAATTACTTTGCATGTTACCTGCTTATATGGTAGTAATGACCATCATCGTGCTGAAAGC
GCTTTTAAATCTCTGGCTGTTGCCATGCGCGCGGCTACTAGTCTTACTGGAAGTTCTGAAGTCCCAAGCA
CGAAGGGAGTGTTGTAAAGAGTACTGACAATAAAAAGATTCTTGTTTTCAAGAACTTGTCATTTGTATAG
TTTTTTTATATTGTAGTTGTTCTATTTTAATCAAATGTTAGCGTGATTTATATTTTTTTTCGCCTCGACA
TCATCTGCCCAGATGCGAAGTTAAGTGCGCAGAAAGTAATATCATGCGTCAATCGTATGTGAATGCTGGT
CGCTATACTGCTGTCGATTCGATACTAACGCCGCCATCCAGTTTAAACGAGCTCGAATTCATCGATGATA
TCAGATCCACTAGTGGCCTATGCGGCCGCGGATCTGCCGGTCTCCCTATAGTGAGTCGTATTAATTTCGA
TAAGCCAGGTTAACCTGCATTAATGAATCGGCCAACGCGCGGGGAGAGGCGGTTTGCGTATTGGGCGCTC
TTCCGCTTCCTCGCTCACTGACTCGCTGCGCTCGGTCGTTCGGCTGCGGCGAGCGGTATCAGCTCACTCA
AAGGCGGTAATACGGTTATCCACAGAATCAGGGGATAACGCAGGAAAGAACATGTGAGCAAAAGGCCAGC
AAAAGGCCAGGAACCGTAAAAAGGCCGCGTTGCTGGCGTTTTTCCATAGGCTCCGCCCCCCTGACGAGCA
TCACAAAAATCGACGCTCAAGTCAGAGGTGGCGAAACCCGACAGGACTATAAAGATACCAGGCGTTTCCC
CCTGGAAGCTCCCTCGTGCGCTCTCCTGTTCCGACCCTGCCGCTTACCGGATACCTGTCCGCCTTTCTCC
CTTCGGGAAGCGTGGCGCTTTCTCAATGCTCACGCTGTAGGTATCTCAGTTCGGTGTAGGTCGTTCGCTC
CAAGCTGGGCTGTGTGCACGAACCCCCCGTTCAGCCCGACCGCTGCGCCTTATCCGGTAACTATCGTCTT
GAGTCCAACCCGGTAAGACACGACTTATCGCCACTGGCAGCAGCCACTGGTAACAGGATTAGCAGAGCGA
GGTATGTAGGCGGTGCTACAGAGTTCTTGAAGTGGTGGCCTAACTACGGCTACACTAGAAGGACAGTATT
TGGTATCTGCGCTCTGCTGAAGCCAGTTACCTTCGGAAAAAGAGTTGGTAGCTCTTGATCCGGCAAACAA
ACCACCGCTGGTAGCGGTGGTTTTTTTGTTTGCAAGCAGCAGATTACGCGCAGAAAAAAAGGATCTCAAG
AAGATCCTTTGATCTTTTCTACGGGGTCTGACGCTCAGTGGAACGAAAACTCACGTTAAGGGATTTTGGT
CATGAGATTATCAAAAAGGATCTTCACCTAGATCCTTTTAAATTAAAAATGAAGTTTTAAATCAATCTAA
AGTATATATGAGTAAACTTGGTCTGACAGTTACCAATGCTTAATCAGTGAGGCACCTATCTCAGCGATCT
GTCTATTTCGTTCATCCATAGTTGCCTGACTCCCCGTCGTGTAGATAACTACGATACGGGAGGGCTTACC
ATCTGGCCCCAGTGCTGCAATGATACCGCGAGACCCACGCTCACCGGCTCCAGATTTATCAGCAATAAAC
CAGCCAGCCGGAAGGGCCGAGCGCAGAAGTGGTCCTGCAACTTTATCCGCCTCCATCCAGTCTATTAATT
GTTGCCGGGAAGCTAGAGTAAGTAGTTCGCCAGTTAATAGTTTGCGCAACGTTGTTGCCATTGCTACAGG
CATCGTGGTGTCACGCTCGTCGTTTGGTATGGCTTCATTCAGCTCCGGTTCCCAACGATCAAGGCGAGTT
ACATGATCCCCCATGTTGTGCAAAAAAGCGGTTAGCTCCTTCGGTCCTCCGATCGTTGTCAGAAGTAAGT
TGGCCGCAGTGTTATCACTCATGGTTATGGCAGCACTGCATAATTCTCTTACTGTCATGCCATCCGTAAG
ATGCTTTTCTGTGACTGGTGAGTACTCAACCAAGTCATTCTGAGAATAGTGTATGCGGCGACCGAGTTGC
TCTTGCCCGGCGTCAATACGGGATAATACCGCGCCACATAGCAGAACTTTAAAAGTGCTCATCATTGGAA
AACGTTCTTCGGGGCGAAAACTCTCAAGGATCTTACCGCTGTTGAGATCCAGTTCGATGTAACCCACTCG
TGCACCCAACTGATCTTCAGCATCTTTTACTTTCACCAGCGTTTCTGGGTGAGCAAAAACAGGAAGGCAA
AATGCCGCAAAAAAGGGAATAAGGGCGACACGGAAATGTTGAATACTCATACTCTTCCTTTTTCAATATT
ATTGAAGCATTTATCAGGGTTATTGTCTCATGAGCGGATACATATTTGAATGTATTTAGAAAAATAAACA
AATAGGGGTTCCGCGCACATTTCCCCGAAAAGTGCCACCTGACGTCTAAGAAACCATTATTATCATGACA
TTAACCTATAAAAATAGGCGTATCACGAGGCCCTTTCGTCTCGCGCGTTTCGGTGATGACGGTGAAAACC
TCTGACACATGCAGCTCCCGGAGACGGTCACAGCTTGTCTGTAAGCGGATGCCGGGAGCAGACAAGCCCG
TCAGGGCGCGTCAGCGGGTGTTGGCGGGTGTCGGGGCTGGCTTAACTATGCGGCATCAGAGCAGATTGTA
CTGAGAGTGCACCATATGGACATATTGTCGTTAGAACGCGGCTACAATTAATACATAACCTTATGTATCA
TACACATACGATTTAGGTGACACTATAGAACGCGGCCGCCAGCTGAAGCTTCGTACGCTGCAGGTCGACG
GATCGGTGACGGTGCTGGTTTAATTAACATGAGCGAATTGATCACAGAAAATATGCACATGAAGTTGTAT
ATGGAGGGAACCGTCAATAACCATCATTTCAAATGCACTTCTGAAGGTGAGGGCAAACCTTACGAAGGGA
CCCAAACACAGAGAATTAAGGTAGTAGAAGGGGGTCCACTGCCATTTGCCTTTGACATCCTAGCAACATC
CTTCATGTACGGTTCCCACACATTCATAAACCACACTCAAGGAATACCAGACTTTTGGAAGCAGAGTTTT
CCAGAAGGTTTTACGTGGGAAAGAGTTACTACTTACGAGGACGGTGGTGTATTAACAGCCACACAAGATA
CATCATTACAAGATGGTTGTCTGATCTACAACGTTAAAATCAGAGGTGTTAACTTTCCTTCAAATGGGCC
AGTTATGCAAAAGAAAACTTTAGGCTGGGAGGCCCATACTGAAATGCTTTACCCAGCAGATGGCGGCTTG
GAAGGCAGGACGGCTTTGGCTTTAAAGCTAGTTGGTGGAGGACATTTGATTTGTAATTTCAAAACAACTT
ACAGAAGCAAAAAGCCTGCTAAAAATCTTAAGATGCCAGGAGTGTACTATGTCGATTACAGATTGGAACG
TATTAAAGAGGCTGATAAGGAAACCTATGTGGAACAACATGAAGTGGCAGTCGCGAGATATTGTGATCTT
CCTTCTAAACTAGGTCATAAACTCAATTAAGGC
Features (pLannotate 1.2.2; 13 found; start..end, strand, type, name):
     18..205     +  terminator     ADH1 terminator: S. cerevisiae ADH1; transcription terminator for the S. cerevisiae alcohol dehydrogenase 1 (ADH1) gene
    280..623     +  promoter       TEF promoter: Ashbya gossypii TEF promoter
    624..1277    +  CDS            S. pombe his5: imidazoleglycerol-phosphate dehydratase, required for histidine biosynthesis; Schizosaccharomyces pombe his5; yeast auxotrophic marker; corresponds to S. cerevisiae HIS3
   1283..1480    +  terminator     TEF terminator: Ashbya gossypii TEF terminator
   1585..1603    -  promoter       T7 promoter: promoter for bacteriophage T7 RNA polymerase
   1625..1678    -  CDS            lacI (fragment): lac repressor; lacI; The lac repressor binds to the lac operator to inhibit transcription in E. coli. This inhibition can be relieved by adding lactose or isopropyl-β-D-thiogalactopyranoside (IPTG).
   1861..2449    -  rep_origin     ori: high-copy-number ColE1/pMB1/pBR322/pUC origin of replication
   2620..3480    -  CDS            AmpR: β-lactamase; bla; confers resistance to ampicillin, carbenicillin, and related antibiotics
   3481..3585    -  promoter       AmpR promoter: bla
   3680..3715    +  CDS            rop (fragment): Rop protein, which maintains plasmids at low copy number; rop
   3817..3868    +  misc_feature   bom (fragment): basis of mobility region from pBR322
   3931..3949    +  promoter       SP6 promoter: promoter for bacteriophage SP6 RNA polymerase
   4019..4717    +  CDS            TagRFP657: TagRFP657 is a basic (constitutively fluorescent) far red fluorescent protein published in 2010, derived from Entacmaea quadricolor. It has low acid sensitivity.
