[The description below was written by a language model from this plasmid's Addgene catalogue record and pLannotate feature annotations shown in this document.]
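Description:
pFA6a-link-yoTagRFP657-SpHis5 is a yeast tagging vector built on the pFA6a backbone. It serves as a template source for a cassette that fuses a yeast codon-optimized far-red fluorescent protein, TagRFP657, to a gene of interest in Saccharomyces cerevisiae. It is maintained in E. coli through a high-copy ColE1/pUC-type origin and an ampicillin resistance gene (β-lactamase with its own promoter). No yeast origin of replication or centromere is annotated, consistent with a plasmid whose cassette is meant to be integrated into the genome rather than maintained episomally. Short lacI, rop and bom fragments appear to be backbone remnants, and T7 and SP6 promoters flank the cassette region.

The payload is arranged as a module on the circular map: the yoTagRFP657 coding sequence is followed by the S. cerevisiae ADH1 terminator and then by a selectable marker unit. The name indicates a linker upstream of the fluorescent protein, although the feature table does not annotate one separately. No yeast promoter precedes the fluorescent protein, so expression is expected to depend on in-frame fusion to the tagged gene, with the ADH1 terminator ending the fusion transcript. The marker is Schizosaccharomyces pombe his5, driven by the Ashbya gossypii TEF promoter and closed by the TEF terminator. It complements S. cerevisiae his3 mutations, giving histidine prototrophy, while its heterologous sequences reduce recombination at the native HIS3 locus.

The plasmid belongs to a series of improved blue, green and red fluorescent protein tagging vectors derived from earlier optimized cassettes. It is typically used to tag endogenous yeast proteins for far-red fluorescence imaging.
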