Addgene plasmid #44846: pFA6a-link-yoTagRFP657-SpHis5
Purpose: Yeast tagging vector to create gene fusion with yeast optimized TagRF657 with SpHis5 selection
Depositing lab: Wendell Lim & Kurt Thorn. Depositing organization: University of California, San Francisco (UCSF). Publication: Improved Blue, Green, and Red Fluorescent Protein Tagging Vectors for S. cerevisiae. Lee S, Lim WA, Thorn KS. PLoS One. 2013 Jul 2;8(7):e67902. doi: 10.1371/journal.pone.0067902. Print 2013. PubMed 23844123.
Backbone
  Vector backbone: pFA6a
  Vector type: Yeast Expression
  Selectable markers: HIS3
Growth in bacteria
  Bacterial resistance: Ampicillin, 100 μg/mL
  Growth temperature: 37°C
  Growth strain: DH5alpha
  Copy number: Unknown
Gene/Insert
  Gene/Insert name: yoTagRFP657 (alt name: Yeast Optimized TagRFP657)
  Species: Synthetic
Terms and licenses: Academic/Nonprofit Terms; Industry Terms: Not Available to Industry
Depositor comments: This vector is derived from the sequences published in “Optimized cassettes for fluorescent protein tagging in Saccharomyces cerevisiae.” Sheff MA, Thorn KS. Yeast. 2004 Jun;21(8):661-70. These plasmids were generated with funding from an NIGMS Systems Biology Center grant, number P50 GM081879. Please acknowledge this grant if you use these plasmids.
How to cite: pFA6a-link-yoTagRFP657-SpHis5 was a gift from Wendell Lim & Kurt Thorn (Addgene plasmid # 44846 ; http://n2t.net/addgene:44846 ; RRID:Addgene_44846)
