>Addgene plasmid #44846 | pFA6a-link-yoTagRFP657-SpHis5 | addgene partial sequence | sequence record 72530 | Sp6 5'-ATTTAGGTGACACTATAG-3'
TCGACGGATCGGTGACGGTGCTGGTTTAATTAACATGAGCGAATTGATCACAGAAAATATGCACATGAAG
TTGTATATGGAGGGAACCGTCAATAACCATCATTTCAAATGCACTTCTGAAGGTGAGGGCAAACCTTACG
AAGGGACCCAAACACAGAGAATTAAGGTAGTAGAAGGGGGTCCACTGCCATTTGCCTTTGACATCCTAGC
AACATCCTTCATGTACGGTTCCCACACATTCATAAACCACACTCAAGGAATACCAGACTTTTGGAAGCAG
AGTTTTCCAGAAGGTTTTACGTGGGAAAGAGTTACTACTTACGAGGACGGTGGTGTATTAACAGCCACAC
AAGATACATCATTACAAGATGGTTGTCTGATCTACAACGTTAAAATCAGAGGTGTTAACTTTCCTTCAAA
TGGGCCAGTTATGCAAAAGAAAACTTTAGGCTGGGAGGCCCATACTGAAATGCTTTACCCAGCAGATGGC
GGCTTGGAAGGCAGGACGGCTTTGGCTTTAAAGCTAGTTGGTGGAGGACATTTGATTTGTAATTTCAAAA
CAACTTACAGAAGCAAAAAGCCTGCTAAAAATCTTAAGATGCCAGGAGTGTACTATGTCGATTACAGATT
GGAACGTATTAAAGAGGCTGATAAGGAAACCTATGTGGAACAACATGAAGTGGCAGTCGCGAGA
