>Addgene plasmid #44846 | pFA6a-link-yoTagRFP657-SpHis5 | addgene partial sequence | sequence record 72666 | T7 5'-TAATACGACTCACTATAGGG-3'
GATCTGATATCATCGATGAATTCGAGCTCGTTTAAACTGGATGGCGGCGTTAGTATCGAATCGACAGCAG
TATAGCGACCAGCATTCACATACGATTGACGCATGATATTACTTTCTGCGCACTTAACTTCGCATCTGGG
CAGATGATGTCGAGGCGAAAAAAAATATAAATCACGCTAACATTTGATTAAAATAGAACAACTACAATAT
AAAAAAACTATACAAATGACAAGTTCTTGAAAACAAGAATCTTTTTATTGTCAGTACTCTTTACAACACT
CCCTTCGTGCTTGGGACTTCAGAACTTCCAGTAAGACTAGTAGCCGCGCGCATGGCAACAGCCAGAGATT
TAAAAGCGCTTTCAGCACGATGATGGTCATTACTACCATATAAGCAGGTAACATGCAAAGTAATTCCAGC
TGCTACCGAAAAGGAATATAGTAAGTGAGGGATCATTTCACAGGACAATTCCCCAACCTTTTCACGCTTT
AATCCCAAATCGATAACAGCATAGGGCCGTCCCGACAAGTCAACTACGCTTCTAGAAAGAGCTTCGTCAA
GTGGACAATAAGCATGTCCAAATCTTTTAACGCCGGCAAAGTTACTCATAGCCTGCTTGAATGCAATACC
AAGTGCAATAGCAGTATCTTCTGCAGTGTGATGATCATCGATGATTAAATCACCTCTTGAGTAAAGTCGT
AAGCTCCAGCCTGCATGTTTAGCCAGTGCATGATACATGTGATCCAAGAATCCAATTCCCGTGTCTACTT
GGATTACTTGTTCTCCCTTTTGGTTTGTATGCTTGGAAGTTATAAGTTCATCAATAAAA
